Addgene plasmid #16997: XE17 Noggin
Depositing lab: Randall Moon. Depositing organization: University of Washington.
Backbone
  Vector backbone: SP64T
  Backbone size w/o insert (bp): 3000
  Vector type: Xenopus Expression
Growth in bacteria
  Bacterial resistance: Ampicillin, 100 μg/mL
  Growth temperature: 37°C
  Growth strain: DH5alpha
  Copy number: Unknown
Gene/Insert
  Gene/Insert name: noggin
  Species: X. laevis (frog)
  Entrez Gene: nog.L (a.k.a. XELAEV_18043801mg, Noggin1, nog, nog-A, nog1, noggin-1)
  Cloning method: Restriction Enzyme; 5′ cloning site Bgl II (unknown if destroyed); 3′ cloning site Bgl II (unknown if destroyed)
  Sequencing primers: 5′ SP6
Terms and licenses: Academic/Nonprofit Terms; Industry Terms: Not Available to Industry
Depositor comments: Insert: noggin PCR clone (coding region) in SP64T. Transcription: linearize with EcoR1 and transcribe with SP6. Plasmid History: Constructed by Jan Christian. Noggin isolated and chacterized by W. Smith and R. Harland.
How to cite: XE17 Noggin was a gift from Randall Moon (Addgene plasmid # 16997 ; http://n2t.net/addgene:16997 ; RRID:Addgene_16997)
