[The description below was written by a language model from this plasmid's Addgene catalogue record.]
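Description:
XE17 Noggin is a Xenopus expression plasmid built on the SP64T backbone (about 3 kb without insert), a vector designed for in vitro synthesis of mRNA rather than for direct expression in cells. It is propagated in E. coli under ampicillin selection; the copy number is not recorded, and no feature table is provided, so the origin of replication and other backbone elements are not explicitly documented. SP64T-type vectors are generally known for placing a cloning site downstream of an SP6 phage promoter and between Xenopus β-globin untranslated regions, which helps the resulting synthetic transcripts to be stable and efficiently translated after injection into embryos or oocytes, although the record itself does not list these flanking elements.

The insert is a PCR-derived clone of the coding region of Xenopus laevis noggin (nog.L, also called noggin-1), placed into a Bgl II site at both its 5′ and 3′ ends; whether these sites survived cloning is not known. No epitope tags, fusions or reporters are recorded. According to the depositor comments, the plasmid is linearised with EcoRI and transcribed with SP6 polymerase to produce sense noggin mRNA, and the SP6 primer reads into the 5′ end of the insert. Noggin is a secreted BMP antagonist associated with dorsalising and neural-inducing activity in the frog embryo, so the construct is typically used as a template for synthetic mRNA for microinjection-based gain-of-function studies of axis patterning and neural induction in Xenopus, although the record does not spell out a specific application beyond transcription.
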