>Addgene plasmid #16997 | XE17 Noggin | addgene partial sequence | sequence record 23449 | 16997 with SP6
GTCTTTTTGCGAGCTCAGAATAAACGCTCAACTTTGGCAGATCTGTGTGCAGCATGGATCATTCCCAGTG
CCTTGTGACTATATATGCTCTGATGGTCTTCTTGGGACTTAGAATAGACCAAGGGGGTTGCCAACATTAT
CTGCACATCAGACCGGCTCCTAGTGAAAACCTACCACTGGTGGACCTTATTGAGCACCCGGATCCCATCT
ATGATCCCAAGGAGAAGGATCTTAACGAGACCTTGCTGAGGACTTTAATGGTTGGACACTTTGACCCCAA
CTTTATGGCCACCATCCTGCCAGAGGAGAGACTTGGAGTGGAGGACCTTGGGGAGTTGGATCTCCTTCTT
AGGCAGAAGCCCTCGGGGGCAATGCCAGCGGAAATCAAGGGACTGGAGTTTTACGAGGGGCTTCAGAGCA
AAAAGCACAGACTGAGCAAGAAACTCAGGAGAAAGTTGCAGATGTGGCTCTGGTCCCAGACCTTCTGTCC
TGTCCTTTACACATGGAATGACCTAGGGACCAGGTTTTGGCCTCGCTATGTGAAAGTAGGGAGCTGCTAC
AGTAAGAGGTCTTGTTCTGTGCCAGAGGGCATGGTTTGCAAAGCTGCCAAGTCTATGCATTTGACCATCT
TAAGGTGGAGATGTCAACGCAGGGTTCAGCAGAAGTGTGCGTGGATAACCATTCAGTACCCTGNTNTTCN
ANGGGNCAAATGCTCGTGGCTGAGATCTGCCANATCTGGTTACCACTAAACCAGCCTCAAGAACACCCGA
NTGGAGTCTCTAAGCTACATATACCA
